Addgene plasmid #170880: pUPD2+pEstrInd
Purpose: Phytobrick - Estradiol Inducible Promoter
Depositing lab: Markita Landry. Depositing organization: University of California, Berkeley. Publication: A Ratiometric Dual Color Luciferase Reporter for Fast Characterization of Transcriptional Regulatory Elements in Plants. Gonzalez-Grandio E, Demirer GS, Ma W, Brady S, Landry MP. ACS Synth Biol. 2021 Sep 14. doi: 10.1021/acssynbio.1c00248. PubMed 34520169.
Backbone
  Vector backbone: pUPD2
  Backbone manufacturer: Diego Orzaez Lab
  Backbone size w/o insert (bp): 2105
  Vector type: Plant Expression
Growth in bacteria
  Bacterial resistance: Chloramphenicol, 25 μg/mL
  Growth temperature: 37°C
  Growth strain: DH5alpha
  Copy number: High Copy
Gene/Insert
  Gene/Insert name: pEstradiol_Inducible (alt name: Estradiol Inducible Promoter)
  Species: Synthetic
  Insert size (bp): 2500
  Mutation: c.837C>T and c.1353G>A to remove BsaI and Esp3I restriction sites
  Cloning method: Restriction Enzyme; 5′ cloning site Esp3I (destroyed during cloning); 3′ cloning site Esp3I (destroyed during cloning)
  Sequencing primers: 5′ ATAGGCGTATCACGAGGCAG; 3′ CGAGTCAGTGAGCGAGGAAG
Resource information
  A portion of this plasmid was derived from a plasmid made by: Original insert from https://doi.org/10.1046/j.1365-313x.2000.00868.x
Terms and licenses: Academic/Nonprofit Terms; Industry Terms: Not Available to Industry
Depositor comments: Insert can be excised by BsaI digestion . Please visit https://www.biorxiv.org/content/10.1101/2021.05.26.443018v2 to read the preprint on bioRxiv
How to cite: pUPD2+pEstrInd was a gift from Markita Landry (Addgene plasmid # 170880 ; http://n2t.net/addgene:170880 ; RRID:Addgene_170880)
