[The description below was written by a language model from this plasmid's Addgene catalogue record and pLannotate feature annotations shown in this document.]
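Description:
pUPD2+pEstrInd is a level-0 "Phytobrick" part plasmid that stores a synthetic estradiol-inducible promoter module in the pUPD2 domestication vector for Golden Gate/GoldenBraid-style assembly of plant expression constructs. The backbone is a small bacterial cloning plasmid with a high-copy ColE1/pUC-type origin and a chloramphenicol acetyltransferase (cat) gene under its own promoter. Bacterial terminators (lambda t0, his operon) and BioBrick prefix/suffix remnants flank the cloning position. The plasmid carries no plant selection marker or T-DNA elements, so it serves as a part donor rather than a plant transformation vector. The roughly 2.5 kb insert was cloned through Esp3I sites that were destroyed in the process, and it can be released as a standard part by BsaI digestion. Two single-base changes were introduced to remove internal BsaI and Esp3I sites.

The feature table shows that the "promoter" is in fact a self-contained two-component switch. An upstream plant promoter, annotated only as short 35S-type fragments including a minimal CaMV 35S promoter, drives a chimeric activator. This activator is built from the E. coli LexA DNA-binding domain, the herpes simplex VP16 activation domain and an estrogen receptor ligand-binding region (annotated as ERT2, followed by a short nuclear-receptor-like fragment), and it ends at the pea rbcS-E9 terminator. Downstream lies a region that the software labels only as small GAL1/GAL10 fragments, which are probably spurious matches. Given the LexA-based activator, this region presumably holds the operator sites, although none are annotated. It is followed by a second minimal CaMV 35S promoter at the 3′ end of the part. Estradiol binding should allow the activator to switch on this output promoter and whatever coding sequence is assembled after it. The associated work used such parts to characterise plant transcriptional regulatory elements with a ratiometric dual-colour luciferase reporter.
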