Features (pLannotate 1.2.2; 19 found; start..end, strand, type, name):
     74..92      -  misc_feature   MCS (fragment): pUC18/19 multiple cloning site
    164..209     +  promoter       35SPPDK promoter (fragment): hybrid promoter consisting of the cauliflower mosaic virus 35S enhancer fused to the maize C4PPDK basal promoter (Yoo et al., 2007)
    208..254     +  promoter       minimal CaMV 35S promoter: minimal 35S promoter from cauliflower mosaic virus
    283..534     +  CDS            LexA BD: DNA-binding domain of E. coli LexA; lexA (truncated); binds the 16-bp palindromic sequence 5'-CTGTATATATATACAG-3'
    550..783     +  CDS            VP16 AD: transcriptional activation domain of herpes simplex virus protein VP16 (Triezenberg et al., 1988; Cousens et al., 1989); UL48
    793..1728    +  CDS            ERT2: mutated ligand-binding domain of the human estrogen receptor (Feil et al., 1997)
   1748..1837    +  CDS            NR3C1 (fragment): GCR_RABIT - Also known as GRL. Experimental evidence at protein level: Swiss-Prot protein existence level 1. Receptor for glucocorticoids (GC). Has a dual mode of action: as a transcription factor that binds to glucocorticoid response elements (GRE), both for nuclear and mitochondrial DNA, and as a modulator of other transcription factors. Affects inflammatory responses, cellular proliferation and differentiation in target tissues. Involved in chromatin remodeling. Plays a role in rapid mRNA degradation by binding to the 5' UTR of target mRNAs and interacting with PNRC2 in a ligand-dependent m
   1867..2161    +  terminator     E9 terminator (fragment): terminator and polyadenylation signal from the pea rbcS-E9 gene
   2188..2216    -  promoter       GAL1 promoter (fragment): S. cerevisiae GAL1; inducible promoter, regulated by Gal4
   2380..2439    -  promoter       GAL10 promoter (fragment): S. cerevisiae GAL10; inducible promoter, regulated by Gal4
   2458..2504    +  promoter       minimal CaMV 35S promoter: minimal 35S promoter from cauliflower mosaic virus
   2542..2561    +  misc_feature   BioBrick suffix: universal suffix for all parts
   2562..2619    +  terminator     his operon terminator: This putative transcriptin terminator from the E. coli his operon has a 2-bp deletion introduced during synthesis. Its efficiency has not been determined.
   2814..3402    -  rep_origin     ori: high-copy-number ColE1/pMB1/pBR322/pUC origin of replication
   3585..3679    -  terminator     lambda t0 terminator: transcription terminator from phage lambda
   3703..4359    -  CDS            cat: CAT_ECOLX - Experimental evidence at protein level: Swiss-Prot protein existence level 1. This enzyme is an effector of chloramphenicol resistance in bacteria. From Escherichia coli. This protein is used as a marker in many commonly used cloning vectors, such as pACYC184.
   4360..4457    -  promoter       cat promoter: promoter of the E. coli cat gene encoding chloramphenicol acetyltransferase
   4543..4586    -  terminator     bacterial terminator: putative bacterial transcription terminator
   4589..5       +  misc_feature   BioBrick prefix (across the origin): BioBrick prefix for parts that do not start with "ATG"
>Addgene plasmid #170880 | pUPD2+pEstrInd | addgene full sequence | sequence record 337642 | Addgene NGS Result
TAGAGCGATGAGTGGTCTCGGGAGATAGTTTAAACTGAAGGCGGGAAACGACAATCTGATCCAAGCTCAA
GCTAAGCTTGCATGCCTGCAGGATATCGTGGATCCAAGCTTGCCACGTGCCGCCACGTGCCGCCACGTGC
CGCCACGTGCCTCTAGAGGATCCATCTCCACTGACGTAAGGGATGACGCACAATCCCACTATCCTTCGCA
AGACCCTTCCTCTATATAAGGAAGTTCATTTCATTTGGAGAGGACACGCTGGGATCCCCAATTCCGGGCG
GAATGAAAGCGTTAACGGCCAGGCAACAAGAGGTGTTTGATCTCATCCGTGATCACATCAGCCAGACAGG
TATGCCGCCGACGCGTGCGGAAATCGCGCAGCGTTTGGGGTTCCGTTCCCCAAACGCGGCTGAAGAACAT
CTGAAGGCGCTGGCACGCAAAGGCGTTATTGAAATTGTTTCCGGCGCATCACGCGGGATTCGTCTGTTGC
AGGAAGAGGAAGAAGGGTTGCCGCTGGTAGGTCGTGTGGCTGCCGGTGAACCGTCGAGCGCCCCCCCGAC
CGATGTCAGCCTGGGGGACGAGCTCCACTTAGACGGCGAGGACGTGGCGATGGCGCATGCCGACGCGCTA
GACGATTTCGATCTGGACATGTTGGGGGACGGGGATTCCCCGGGTCCGGGATTTACCCCCCACGACTCCG
CCCCCTACGGCGCTCTGGATATGGCCGACTTCGAGTTTGAGCAGATGTTTACCGATGCCCTTGGAATTGA
CGAGTACGGTGGGGATCCGTCTGCTGGAGACATGAGAGCTGCCAACCTTTGGCCAAGCCCGCTCATGATC
AAACGCTCTAAGAAGAACAGCCTGGCCTTGTCCCTGACGGCCGACCAGATGGTCAGTGCCTTGTTGGATG
CTGAGCCCCCCATACTCTATTCCGAGTATGATCCTACCAGACCCTTCAGTGAAGCTTCGATGATGGGCTT
ACTGACCAACCTGGCAGACAGGGAGCTGGTTCACATGATCAACTGGGCGAAGAGGGTGCCAGGCTTTGTG
GATTTGACCCTCCATGATCAGGTCCACCTTCTAGAATGTGCCTGGCTAGAGATCCTGATGATTGGTCTTG
TCTGGCGCTCCATGGAGCACCCAGGGAAGCTACTGTTTGCTCCTAACTTGCTCTTGGACAGGAACCAGGG
AAAATGTGTAGAGGGCATGGTGGAGATCTTCGACATGCTGCTGGCTACATCATCTCGGTTCCGCATGATG
AATCTGCAGGGAGAGGAGTTTGTGTGCCTCAAATCTATTATTTTGCTTAATTCTGGAGTGTACACATTTC
TGTCCAGCACCCTGAAGTCTCTGGAAGAGAAGGACCATATCCACCGAGTCCTGGACAAGATCACAGACAC
TTTGATCCACCTGATGGCCAAGGCAGGCCTGACCCTGCAGCAGCAGCACCAGCGGCTGGCCCAGCTCCTC
CTCATCCTCTCCCACATCAGGCACATGAGTAACAAAGGCATGGAGCATCTGTACAGCATGAAGTGCAAGA
ACGTGGTGCCCCTCTATGACCTGCTGCTGGAGATGCTGGACGCCCACCGCCTACATGCGCCCACTAGCCG
TGGAGGGGCATCCGTGGAGGAGACAGACCAAAGCCACTTGGCCACTGCGGGCTCTACTTCATCGCATTCC
TTGCAAAAGTATTACATCACGGGGGAGGCAGAGGGTTTCCCTGCCACAGTCTGAGAGCTCCCTGGCGGAA
TTCCCAGAGATGTTAGCTGAAATCATCACTAATCAGATACCAAAATATTCAAATGGAAATATCAAAAAGC
TTCTGTTTCATCAAAAATGACTCGACCTAACTGAGTAAGCTAGCTTGTTCGAGTATTATGGCATTGGGAA
AACTGTTTTTCTTGTACCATTTGTTGTGCTTGTAATTTACTGTGTTTTTTATTCGGTTTTCGCTATCGAA
CTGTGAAATGGAAATGGATGGAGAAGAGTTAATGAATGATATGGTCCTTTTGTTCATTCTCAAATTAATA
TTATTTGTTTTTTCTCTTATTTGTTGTGTGTTGAATTTGAAATTATAAGAGATATGCAAACATTTTGTTT
TGAGTAAAAATGTGTCAAATCGTGGCCTCTAATGACCGAAGTTAATATGAGGAGTAAAACATCCCAAACA
GCTTGGGCTGCAGGTCGAGGCTAAAAAACTAATCGCATTATCATCCCCTCGACGTACTGTACATATAACC
ACTGGTTTTATATACAGCAGTACTGTACATATAACCACTGGTTTTATATACAGCAGTCGACGTACTGTAC
ATATAACCACTGGTTTTATATACAGCAGTACTGTACATATAACCACTGGTTTTATATACAGCAGTCGAGG
TAAGATTAGATATGGATATGTATATGGATATGTATATGGTGGTAATGCCATGTAATATGCTCGACTCTAG
GATCTTCGCAAGACCCTTCCTCTATATAAGGAAGTTCATTTCATTTGGAGAGGACACGCTGAAGCTAGTC
AATGTGAGACCACTCATCGCGACTAGTAGCGGCCGCTGCAGTCCGGCAAAAAAGGGCAAGGTGTCACCAC
CCTGCCCTTTTTCTTTAAAACCGAAAAGATTACTTCGCGTTATGCAGGCTTCCTCGCTCACTGACTCGCT
GCGCTCGGTCGTTCGGCTGCGGCGAGCGGTATCAGCTCACTCAAAGGCGGTAATACGGTTATCCACAGAA
TCAGGGGATAACGCAGGAAAGAACATGTGAGCAAAAGGCCAGCAAAAGGCCAGGAACCGTAAAAAGGCCG
CGTTGCTGGCGTTTTTCCACAGGCTCCGCCCCCCTGACGAGCATCACAAAAATCGACGCTCAAGTCAGAG
GTGGCGAAACCCGACAGGACTATAAAGATACCAGGCGTTTCCCCCTGGAAGCTCCCTCGTGCGCTCTCCT
GTTCCGACCCTGCCGCTTACCGGATACCTGTCCGCCTTTCTCCCTTCGGGAAGCGTGGCGCTTTCTCATA
GCTCACGCTGTAGGTATCTCAGTTCGGTGTAGGTCGTTCGCTCCAAGCTGGGCTGTGTGCACGAACCCCC
CGTTCAGCCCGACCGCTGCGCCTTATCCGGTAACTATCGTCTTGAGTCCAACCCGGTAAGACACGACTTA
TCGCCACTGGCAGCAGCCACTGGTAACAGGATTAGCAGAGCGAGGTATGTAGGCGGTGCTACAGAGTTCT
TGAAGTGGTGGCCTAACTACGGCTACACTAGAAGAACAGTATTTGGTATCTGCGCTCTGCTGAAGCCAGT
TACCTTCGGAAAAAGAGTTGGTAGCTCTTGATCCGGCAAACAAACCACCGCTGGTAGCGGTGGTTTTTTT
GTTTGCAAGCAGCAGATTACGCGCAGAAAAAAAGGATCTCAAGAAGATCCTTTGATCTTTTCTACGGGGT
CTGACGCTCAGTGGAACGAAAACTCACGTTAAGGGATTTTGGTCATGAGATTATCAAAAAGGATCTTCAC
CTAGATCCTTTTAAATTAAAAATGAAGTTTTAAATCAATCTAAAGTATATATGAGTAAACTTGGTCTGAC
AGCTCGAGGCTTGGATTCTCACCAATAAAAAACGCCCGGCGGCAACCGAGCGTTCTGAACAAATCCAGAT
GGAGTTCTGAGGTCATTACTGGATCTATCAACAGGAGTCCAAGCGAGCTCGATATCAAATTACGCCCCGC
CCTGCCACTCGTCGCAGTACTGTTGTAATTCATTAAGCATTCTGCCGACATGGAAGCCATCACAAACGGC
ATGATGAACCTGAATCGCCAGCGGCATCAGCACCTTGTCGCCTTGCGTATAATATTTGCCCATGGTGAAA
ACGGGGGCGAAGAAGTTGTCCATATTGGCCACGTTTAAATCAAAACTGGTGAAACTCACCCAGGGATTGG
CTGATACGAAAAACATATTCTCAATAAACCCTTTAGGGAAATAGGCCAGGTTTTCACCGTAACACGCCAC
ATCTTGCGAATATATGTGTAGAAACTGCCGGAAATCGTCGTGGTATTCACTCCAGAGTGATGAAAACGTT
TCAGTTTGCTCATGGAAAACGGTGTAACAAGGGTGAACACTATCCCATATCACCAGCTCACCGTCTTTCA
TTGCCATACGAAATTCCGGATGAGCATTCATCAGGCGGGCAAGAATGTGAATAAAGGCCGGATAAAACTT
GTGCTTATTTTTCTTTACGGTCTTTAAAAAGGCCGTAATATCCAGCTGAACGGTCTGGTTATAGGTACAT
TGAGCAACTGACTGAAATGCCTCAAAATGTTCTTTACGATGCCATTGGGATATATCAACGGTGGTATATC
CAGTGATTTTTTTCTCCATTTTAGCTTCCTTAGCTCCTGAAAATCTCGATAACTCAAAAAATACGCCCGG
TAGTGATCTTATTTCATTATGGTGAAAGTTGGAACCTCTTACGTGCCCGATCAACTCGAGTGCCACCTGA
CGTCTAAGAAACCATTATTATCATGACATTAACCTATAAAAATAGGCGTATCACGAGGCAGAATTTCAGA
TAAAAAAAATCCTTAGCTTTCGCTAAGGATGATTTCTGGAATTCGCGGCCGCTTC
